>Addgene plasmid #32570 | pTYF-G4BS-3.6TPH-EGFP | addgene partial sequence | sequence record 39128 | EXFP-R 5'-GTCTTGTAGTTGCCGTCGTC-3'
TACCTTCGGGCATGGCGGACTTGAAGAAGTCGTGCTGCTTCATGTGGTCGGGGTAGCGGCTGAAGCACTG
CACGCCGTAGGTCAGGGTGGTCACGAGGGTGGGCCAGGGCACGGGCAGCTTGCCGGTGGTGCAGATGAAC
TTCAGGGTCAGCTTGCCGTAGGTGGCATCGCCCTCGCCCTCGCCGGACACGCTGAACTTGTGGCCGTTTA
CGTCGCCGTCCAGCTCGACCAGGATGGGCACCACCCCGGTGAACAGCTCCTCGCCCTTGCTCACCATGGT
GGCACTAGTCCGCGGATCCGGCAGAGATGTAGGAGGAAGGTGAGCGGCAGCTGGCTGCTCGAGGCGCTGT
CCAGAACCCTGGTGCTGAAGAGCAGTGCGCTTCCTCCCCTCCCTGTGTTCCTTTATATGAGTGACTGAGG
AGTGATGGGAAGCTGATTAGAAAAAACTCATTTCTGGTTGCTGATGGCCACAATCAGATTACACGTATGA
AGCCTGGGGTTATCTGTGCTCATGATGAGATTTGTTTGTTTCATAGGTCGAGTAGCCCTTTGGGAAGAGA
TGGTGGAGAGCTATGCGTCAGGGTTTATTATTATTTTTTTCCTTGCAACAAAATAGCAGTCGTCTAATTT
TAATTCTAGGGCCTGCTATTGGAAGGTTACCCTCAGTCTTCCAGTAACTATGAGTTTGAGTGCTTTGTGC
TTTCTAAAAGTAAGAAAATAGCTTAAGGAAGGCTTTTCTGCACCATGACATGTTACGATGTGCAAATTTT
ATGTGTATGTATGTGTGATGGCTTTCGTAAG
