[The description below was written by a language model from this plasmid's Addgene catalogue record.]
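Description:
pTYF-G4BS-3.6TPH-EGFP is a lentiviral transfer plasmid built on the pTYF backbone (about 7.5 kb without insert). It is maintained in bacteria as a high-copy plasmid under ampicillin selection. The record calls for a recombination-deficient host strain, as is common for lentiviral vectors whose repeated LTR sequences can rearrange. No feature table is supplied, so the individual viral elements, the origin of replication and any post-transcriptional elements are not itemised in the record.

The payload is EGFP, the roughly 0.8 kb enhanced green fluorescent protein of jellyfish origin, cloned between SpeI and NotI sites that both remain intact. Expression is driven by a promoter recorded as 3.6TPH. Given the associated publication on targeting central serotonergic neurons, this is presumably a 3.6 kb fragment of the tryptophan hydroxylase promoter, although the record does not spell this out. The "G4BS" in the name most likely refers to GAL4 binding sites placed with the promoter. This would fit the transcriptional amplification strategy named in the publication title, in which a weak cell-specific promoter is boosted by a GAL4-based chimeric transactivator that binds such sites. The record does not say whether an activator is encoded here or supplied from a separate vector, and only EGFP is listed as the insert.

The construct is intended for producing lentiviral particles that fluorescently label serotonergic neurons. The depositor notes that quality-control sequencing found a single inserted A relative to the author's sequence, with no evidence that it affects function.
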