Addgene plasmid #32570: pTYF-G4BS-3.6TPH-EGFP
Depositing lab: Sergey Kasparov. Depositing organization: University of Bristol. Publication: Targeting central serotonergic neurons with lentiviral vectors based on a transcriptional amplification strategy. Benzekhroufa K, Liu BH, Teschemacher AG, Kasparov S. Gene Ther. 2009 May;16(5):681-8. Epub 2009 Feb 12. 10.1038/gt.2009.7 PubMed 19212426.
Backbone
  Vector backbone: pTYF
  Backbone size w/o insert (bp): 7469
  Vector type: Lentiviral
Growth in bacteria
  Bacterial resistance: Ampicillin, 100 μg/mL
  Growth temperature: 30°C
  Growth strain: NEB Stable
  Copy number: High Copy
Gene/Insert
  Gene/Insert name: EGFP
  Species: jellyfish
  Insert size (bp): 798
  Promoter: 3.6TPH
  Cloning method: Restriction Enzyme; 5′ cloning site SpeI (not destroyed); 3′ cloning site NotI (not destroyed)
  Sequencing primers: 5′ atggtgagcaagggcgaggag
Terms and licenses: Academic/Nonprofit Terms; Industry Terms: Not Available to Industry
Depositor comments: Please note that Addgene's quality control sequence shows A inserted relative to the author's sequence. There is no evidence that this insertion affects the function of the plasmid.
How to cite: pTYF-G4BS-3.6TPH-EGFP was a gift from Sergey Kasparov (Addgene plasmid # 32570 ; http://n2t.net/addgene:32570 ; RRID:Addgene_32570)
